Addgene plasmid #204122: pBP-T_BBa-B1006-U10
Purpose: Type 0 terminator part
Depositing lab: Mikhail Shapiro. Depositing organization: California Institute of Technology.
Backbone
  Vector backbone: pSB1C3
  Backbone manufacturer: iGEM
  Vector type: Bacterial Expression
Growth in bacteria
  Bacterial resistance: Chloramphenicol, 25 μg/mL
  Growth temperature: 37°C
  Growth strain: NEB Stable
  Copy number: High Copy
Gene/Insert
  Gene/Insert name: BBa-B1006-U10 strong terminator
  Species: Synthetic
  Mutation: None
  Cloning method: Gibson Cloning
Terms and licenses: Academic/Nonprofit Terms; Industry Terms: Not Available to Industry
How to cite: pBP-T_BBa-B1006-U10 was a gift from Mikhail Shapiro (Addgene plasmid # 204122 ; http://n2t.net/addgene:204122 ; RRID:Addgene_204122)
