[The description below was written by a language model from this plasmid's Addgene catalogue record and pLannotate feature annotations shown in this document.]
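Description:
pBP-T_BBa-B1006-U10 is a small (about 2.1 kb) bacterial part-storage plasmid built on the iGEM pSB1C3 backbone. It carries a single synthetic regulatory element, the strong transcription terminator BBa-B1006-U10, catalogued as a "Type 0 terminator part." That designation suggests it is a basic-level module in a hierarchical, modular cloning toolkit, from which the terminator is drawn to close off transcription units in larger assemblies. The record does not describe the assembly scheme, flanking restriction sites or overhangs. The insert was placed in the backbone by Gibson cloning and carries no mutations.

The plasmid replicates at high copy number in E. coli from a ColE1/pMB1/pUC-type origin. It is selected with chloramphenicol through the cat gene (chloramphenicol acetyltransferase), which is driven by its native cat promoter and followed by the phage lambda t0 terminator. The automated annotation also finds two further terminators: a putative bacterial terminator and a his operon terminator. These are typical of pSB1C3, where they flank the cloning site and insulate the inserted part from read-through transcription originating in the backbone.

The BBa-B1006-U10 element itself is not labelled by name in the feature table, so its exact position cannot be read from the annotation. It presumably lies in the unannotated cloning region near these insulating terminators. No promoter, coding sequence or reporter accompanies the part. Although listed as a bacterial expression vector, the plasmid therefore expresses nothing beyond the resistance marker and serves as a source of the terminator for synthetic biology constructs.
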