Features (pLannotate 1.2.2; 6 found; start..end, strand, type, name):
    188..282     -  terminator     lambda t0 terminator: transcription terminator from phage lambda
    306..962     -  CDS            cat: CAT_ECOLX - Experimental evidence at protein level: Swiss-Prot protein existence level 1. This enzyme is an effector of chloramphenicol resistance in bacteria. From Escherichia coli. This protein is used as a marker in many commonly used cloning vectors, such as pACYC184.
    963..1060    -  promoter       cat promoter: promoter of the E. coli cat gene encoding chloramphenicol acetyltransferase
   1146..1189    -  terminator     bacterial terminator: putative bacterial transcription terminator
   1253..1310    +  terminator     his operon terminator: This putative transcriptin terminator from the E. coli his operon has a 2-bp deletion introduced during synthesis. Its efficiency has not been determined.
   1505..5       -  rep_origin     ori (across the origin): high-copy-number ColE1/pMB1/pBR322/pUC origin of replication
>Addgene plasmid #204122 | pBP-T_BBa-B1006-U10 | addgene full sequence | sequence record 418253 | Addgene NGS Result
CTCAAGAAGATCCTTTGATCTTTTCTACGGGGTCTGACGCTCAGTGGAACGAAAACTCACGTTAAGGGAT
TTTGGTCATGAGATTATCAAAAAGGATCTTCACCTAGATCCTTTTAAATTAAAAATGAAGTTTTAAATCA
ATCTAAAGTATATATGAGTAAACTTGGTCTGACAGCTCGAGGCTTGGATTCTCACCAATAAAAAACGCCC
GGCGGCAACCGAGCGTTCTGAACAAATCCAGATGGAGTTCTGAGGTCATTACTGGATCTATCAACAGGAG
TCCAAGCGAGCTCGATATCAAATTACGCCCCGCCCTGCCACTCATCGCAGTACTGTTGTAATTCATTAAG
CATTCTGCCGACATGGAAGCCATCACAAACGGCATGATGAACCTGAATCGCCAGCGGCATCAGCACCTTG
TCGCCTTGCGTATAATATTTGCCCATGGTGAAAACGGGGGCGAAGAAGTTGTCCATATTGGCCACGTTTA
AATCAAAACTGGTGAAACTCACCCAGGGATTGGCTGACACGAAAAACATATTCTCAATAAACCCTTTAGG
GAAATAGGCCAGGTTTTCACCGTAACACGCCACATCTTGCGAATATATGTGTAGAAACTGCCGGAAATCG
TCGTGGTATTCACTCCAGAGCGATGAAAACGTTTCAGTTTGCTCATGGAAAACGGTGTAACAAGGGTGAA
CACTATCCCATATCACCAGCTCACCGTCTTTCATTGCCATACGAAATTCCGGATGAGCATTCATCAGGCG
GGCAAGAATGTGAATAAAGGCCGGATAAAACTTGTGCTTATTTTTCTTTACGGTCTTTAAAAAGGCCGTA
ATATCCAGCTGAACGGTCTGGTTATAGGTACATTGAGCAACTGACTGAAATGCCTCAAAATGTTCTTTAC
GATGCCATTGGGATATATCAACGGTGGTATATCCAGTGATTTTTTTCTCCATTTTAGCTTCCTTAGCTCC
TGAAAATCTCGATAACTCAAAAAATACGCCCGGTAGTGATCTTATTTCATTATGGTGAAAGTTGGAACCT
CTTACGTGCCCGATCAACTCGAGTGCCACCTGACGTCTAAGAAACCATTATTATCATGACATTAACCTAT
AAAAATAGGCGTATCACGAGGCAGAATTTCAGATAAAAAAAATCCTTAGCTTTCGCTAAGGATGATTTCG
GTCTCATCGAAAAAAAAAACCCCGCCCCTGACAGGGCGGGGTTTTTTTTTTTGTTAGAGACCTCCGGCAA
AAAAGGGCAAGGTGTCACCACCCTGCCCTTTTTCTTTAAAACCGAAAAGATTACTTCGCGTTATGCAGGC
TTCCTCGCTCACTGACTCGCTGCGCTCGGTCGTTCGGCTGCGGCGAGCGGTATCAGCTCACTCAAAGGCG
GTAATACGGTTATCCACAGAATCAGGGGATAACGCAGGAAAGAACATGTGAGCAAAAGGCCAGCAAAAGG
CCAGGAACCGTAAAAAGGCCGCGTTGCTGGCGTTTTTCCACAGGCTCCGCCCCCCTGACGAGCATCACAA
AAATCGACGCTCAAGTCAGAGGTGGCGAAACCCGACAGGACTATAAAGATACCAGGCGTTTCCCCCTGGA
AGCTCCCTCGTGCGCTCTCCTGTTCCGACCCTGCCGCTTACCGGATACCTGTCCGCCTTTCTCCCTTCGG
GAAGCGTGGCGCTTTCTCATAGCTCACGCTGTAGGTATCTCAGTTCGGTGTAGGTCGTTCGCTCCAAGCT
GGGCTGTGTGCACGAACCCCCCGTTCAGCCCGACCGCTGCGCCTTATCCGGTAACTATCGTCTTGAGTCC
AACCCGGTAAGACACGACTTATCGCCACTGGCAGCAGCCACTGGTAACAGGATTAGCAGAGCGAGGTATG
TAGGCGGTGCTACAGAGTTCTTGAAGTGGTGGCCTAACTACGGCTACACTAGAAGAACAGTATTTGGTAT
CTGCGCTCTGCTGAAGCCAGTTACCTTCGGAAAAAGAGTTGGTAGCTCTTGATCCGGCAAACAAACCACC
GCTACCAGCGGTGGTTTTTTTGTTTGCAAGCAGCAGATTACGCGCAGAAAAAAAGGAT
